Addgene plasmid #78023: PTK7 gRNA (BRDN0001147225)
Purpose: 3rd generation lentiviral gRNA plasmid targeting human PTK7
Depositing lab: John Doench & David Root. Depositing organization: Broad Institute. Publication: Optimized sgRNA design to maximize activity and minimize off-target effects of CRISPR-Cas9. Doench JG, Fusi N, Sullender M, Hegde M, Vaimberg EW, Donovan KF, Smith I, Tothova Z, Wilen C, Orchard R, Virgin HW, Listgarten J, Root DE. Nat Biotechnol. 2016 Jan 18. doi: 10.1038/nbt.3437. PubMed 26780180.
Backbone
  Vector backbone: lentiGuide-Puro
  Backbone manufacturer: Zhang Lab (Addgene plasmid # 52963)
  Vector type: Mammalian Expression, Lentiviral, CRISPR
  Selectable markers: Puromycin
Growth in bacteria
  Bacterial resistance: Ampicillin, 100 μg/mL
  Growth temperature: 37°C
  Growth strain: DH5alpha
  Copy number: High Copy
Gene/Insert
  Gene/Insert name: PTK7 (alt names: PTK7; NM_001270398.1)
  gRNA/shRNA sequence: GCTCTGACCATCAGAAAGGG
  Species: H. sapiens (human)
  Entrez Gene: PTK7 (a.k.a. CCK-4, CCK4)
  Promoter: hU6
  Cloning method: Unknown
  Sequencing primers: 5′ U6-F; 3′ pS2-R
Terms and licenses: Academic/Nonprofit Terms; Industry Terms: Not Available to Industry
Depositor comments: The gRNA was designed to target the following Genbank reference sequence(s): NM_001270398.1,NM_002821.4,NM_152880.3,NM_152881.3,NM_152882.3. Note that this plasmid does NOT contain Cas9. It should be used in conjunction with lentiCas9-Blast (Addgene #52962) or otherwise with cell lines already expressing Cas9. Browse the full kinome gRNA library at http://www.addgene.org/pooled-library/broadgpp-human-kinome/ or visit http://www.broadinstitute.org/rnai/public/ for detailed protocols and information.
How to cite: PTK7 gRNA (BRDN0001147225) was a gift from John Doench & David Root (Addgene plasmid # 78023 ; http://n2t.net/addgene:78023 ; RRID:Addgene_78023)
