[The description below was written by a language model from this plasmid's Addgene catalogue record and pLannotate feature annotations shown in this document.]
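Description:
PTK7 gRNA (BRDN0001147225) is a third-generation lentiviral guide RNA plasmid built on the lentiGuide-Puro backbone. It delivers a single Streptococcus pyogenes Cas9 guide directed against human PTK7 (also known as CCK-4), a member of a human kinome gRNA collection. The 8.3 kb plasmid is propagated in E. coli at high copy through a ColE1/pUC-type origin with ampicillin resistance (AmpR, β-lactamase). It also carries an f1 origin, an SV40 origin and remnants of a lac/lacZα cloning region flanked by T7 and T3 promoters.

The viral genome is transcribed from an RSV promoter fused to a truncated HIV-1 5' LTR, which makes packaging Tat-independent. This is followed by the Ψ packaging signal with a gag fragment, the Rev response element for Rev-dependent nuclear export, and a cPPT/CTS that aids nuclear import of the provirus. A U3-deleted 3' LTR makes the integrated vector self-inactivating, and an SV40 poly(A) signal lies downstream.

Within this frame, a human U6 RNA polymerase III promoter drives the PTK7-specific spacer joined to the gRNA scaffold. A separate cassette uses the EF-1α core promoter with its intron A to express puromycin N-acetyltransferase, stabilised by a WPRE, so that transduced mammalian cells can be selected with puromycin. According to the depositor, the guide was designed against several PTK7 reference transcripts. The plasmid does not encode Cas9, so it is intended for use with a separate Cas9 lentivirus or in cells that already express Cas9, typically for knockout of PTK7.
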