Features (pLannotate 1.2.2; 29 found; start..end, strand, type, name):
     14..80      +  CDS            small t antigen (fragment): SV40 (simian virus 40) small t antigen
    106..317     +  promoter       EF-1α core promoter: core promoter for human elongation factor EF-1α
    318..1256    +  intron         EF-1α intron A: intron upstream of the start codon of human EF-1α
   1278..1877    +  CDS            PuroR (fragment): puromycin N-acetyltransferase; pac from Streptomyces; confers resistance to puromycin
   1893..2481    +  misc_feature   WPRE: woodchuck hepatitis virus posttranscriptional regulatory element
   2532..2551    +  misc_feature   cPPT/CTS (fragment): central polypurine tract and central termination sequence of HIV-1
   2553..2786    +  LTR            3' LTR (ΔU3): self-inactivating 3' long terminal repeat (LTR) from HIV-1
   2864..2985    +  polyA_signal   SV40 poly(A) signal: SV40 polyadenylation signal
   3025..3160    +  rep_origin     SV40 ori: SV40 origin of replication
   3181..3199    -  promoter       T7 promoter: promoter for bacteriophage T7 RNA polymerase
   3207..3362    +  CDS            lacZα (fragment): LacZα fragment of β-galactosidase; lacZ fragment
   3367..3795    +  rep_origin     f1 ori (sequence partly withheld): f1 bacteriophage origin of replication; arrow indicates direction of (+) strand synthesis
   3848..3952    +  promoter       AmpR promoter: bla
   3953..4813    +  CDS            AmpR: β-lactamase; bla; confers resistance to ampicillin, carbenicillin, and related antibiotics
   4984..5572    +  rep_origin     ori: high-copy-number ColE1/pMB1/pBR322/pUC origin of replication
   5755..5847    +  CDS            lacI (fragment): lac repressor; lacI; The lac repressor binds to the lac operator to inhibit transcription in E. coli. This inhibition can be relieved by adding lactose or isopropyl-β-D-thiogalactopyranoside (IPTG).
   5860..5881    +  protein_bind   CAP binding site: CAP binding activates transcription in the presence of cAMP. E. coli catabolite activator protein
   5896..5926    +  promoter       lac promoter: promoter for the E. coli lac operon
   5934..5950    +  protein_bind   lac operator: The lac repressor binds to the lac operator to inhibit transcription in E. coli. This inhibition can be relieved by adding lactose or isopropyl-β-D-thiogalactopyranoside (IPTG). lac repressor encoded by lacI
   5995..6013    +  promoter       T3 promoter: promoter for bacteriophage T3 RNA polymerase
   6041..6267    +  promoter       RSV promoter: Rous sarcoma virus enhancer/promoter
   6268..6448    +  LTR            5' LTR (truncated): truncated 5' long terminal repeat (LTR) from HIV-1
   6495..6620    +  misc_feature   HIV-1 Ψ: packaging signal of human immunodeficiency virus type 1
   6604..6967    +  CDS            HIV-1 gag (fragment): gag protein from human immunodeficiency virus 1; gag
   7113..7346    +  misc_feature   RRE: The Rev response element (RRE) of HIV-1 allows for Rev-dependent mRNA export from the nucleus to the cytoplasm.
   7723..7749    +  CDS            Rev (fragment): human immunodeficiency virus 1 (HIV-1) Rev protein; rev; enhances nuclear export of unspliced and incompletely spliced viral mRNAs
   7753..7993    +  promoter       U6 promoter: RNA polymerase III promoter for human U6 snRNA
   8023..8098    +  misc_RNA       gRNA scaffold: guide RNA scaffold for the Streptococcus pyogenes CRISPR/Cas9 system
   8154..8271    +  misc_feature   cPPT/CTS: central polypurine tract and central termination sequence of HIV-1
>Addgene plasmid #78023 | PTK7 gRNA (BRDN0001147225) | addgene full sequence | sequence record 188852 | Addgene Assembled Sequence
CCCGGGTGCAAAGATGGATAAAGTTTTAAACAGAGAGGAATCTTTGCAGCTAATGGACCTTCTAGGTCTT
GAAAGGAGTGGGAATTGGCTCCGGTGCCCGTCAGTGGGCAGAGCGCACATCGCCCACAGTCCCCGAGAAG
TTGGGGGGAGGGGTCGGCAATTGATCCGGTGCCTAGAGAAGGTGGCGCGGGGTAAACTGGGAAAGTGATG
TCGTGTACTGGCTCCGCCTTTTTCCCGAGGGTGGGGGAGAACCGTATATAAGTGCAGTAGTCGCCGTGAA
CGTTCTTTTTCGCAACGGGTTTGCCGCCAGAACACAGGTAAGTGCCGTGTGTGGTTCCCGCGGGCCTGGC
CTCTTTACGGGTTATGGCCCTTGCGTGCCTTGAATTACTTCCACCTGGCTGCAGTACGTGATTCTTGATC
CCGAGCTTCGGGTTGGAAGTGGGTGGGAGAGTTCGAGGCCTTGCGCTTAAGGAGCCCCTTCGCCTCGTGC
TTGAGTTGAGGCCTGGCCTGGGCGCTGGGGCCGCCGCGTGCGAATCTGGTGGCACCTTCGCGCCTGTCTC
GCTGCTTTCGATAAGTCTCTAGCCATTTAAAATTTTTGATGACCTGCTGCGACGCTTTTTTTCTGGCAAG
ATAGTCTTGTAAATGCGGGCCAAGATCTGCACACTGGTATTTCGGTTTTTGGGGCCGCGGGCGGCGACGG
GGCCCGTGCGTCCCAGCGCACATGTTCGGCGAGGCGGGGCCTGCGAGCGCGGCCACCGAGAATCGGACGG
GGGTAGTCTCAAGCTGGCCGGCCTGCTCTGGTGCCTGGCCTCGCGCCGCCGTGTATCGCCCCGCCCTGGG
CGGCAAGGCTGGCCCGGTCGGCACCAGTTGCGTGAGCGGAAAGATGGCCGCTTCCCGGCCCTGCTGCAGG
GAGCTCAAAATGGAGGACGCGGCGCTCGGGAGAGCGGGCGGGTGAGTCACCCACACAAAGGAAAAGGGCC
TTTCCGTCCTCAGCCGTCGCTTCATGTGACTCCACGGAGTACCGGGCGCCGTCCAGGCACCTCGATTAGT
TCTCGAGCTTTTGGAGTACGTCGTCTTTAGGTTGGGGGGAGGGGTTTTATGCGATGGAGTTTCCCCACAC
TGAGTGGGTGGAGACTGAAGTTAGGCCAGCTTGGCACTTGATGTAATTCTCCTTGGAATTTGCCCTTTTT
GAGTTTGGATCTTGGTTCATTCTCAAGCCTCAGACAGTGGTTCAAAGTTTTTTTCTTCCATTTCAGGTGT
CGTGACGTACGGCCACCATGACCGAGTACAAGCCCACGGTGCGCCTCGCCACCCGCGACGACGTCCCCAG
GGCCGTACGCACCCTCGCCGCCGCGTTCGCCGACTACCCCGCCACGCGCCACACCGTCGATCCGGACCGC
CACATCGAGCGGGTCACCGAGCTGCAAGAACTCTTCCTCACGCGCGTCGGGCTCGACATCGGCAAGGTGT
GGGTCGCGGACGACGGCGCCGCCGTGGCGGTCTGGACCACGCCGGAGAGCGTCGAAGCGGGGGCGGTGTT
CGCCGAGATCGGCCCGCGCATGGCCGAGTTGAGCGGTTCCCGGCTGGCCGCGCAGCAACAGATGGAAGGC
CTCCTGGCGCCGCACCGGCCCAAGGAGCCCGCGTGGTTCCTGGCCACCGTCGGAGTCTCGCCCGACCACC
AGGGCAAGGGTCTGGGCAGCGCCGTCGTGCTCCCCGGAGTGGAGGCGGCCGAGCGCGCCGGGGTGCCCGC
CTTCCTGGAGACCTCCGCGCCCCGCAACCTCCCCTTCTACGAGCGGCTCGGCTTCACCGTCACCGCCGAC
GTCGAGGTGCCCGAAGGACCGCGCACCTGGTGCATGACCCGCAAGCCCGGTGCCTGAACGCGTTAAGTCG
ACAATCAACCTCTGGATTACAAAATTTGTGAAAGATTGACTGGTATTCTTAACTATGTTGCTCCTTTTAC
GCTATGTGGATACGCTGCTTTAATGCCTTTGTATCATGCTATTGCTTCCCGTATGGCTTTCATTTTCTCC
TCCTTGTATAAATCCTGGTTGCTGTCTCTTTATGAGGAGTTGTGGCCCGTTGTCAGGCAACGTGGCGTGG
TGTGCACTGTGTTTGCTGACGCAACCCCCACTGGTTGGGGCATTGCCACCACCTGTCAGCTCCTTTCCGG
GACTTTCGCTTTCCCCCTCCCTATTGCCACGGCGGAACTCATCGCCGCCTGCCTTGCCCGCTGCTGGACA
GGGGCTCGGCTGTTGGGCACTGACAATTCCGTGGTGTTGTCGGGGAAATCATCGTCCTTTCCTTGGCTGC
TCGCCTGTGTTGCCACCTGGATTCTGCGCGGGACGTCCTTCTGCTACGTCCCTTCGGCCCTCAATCCAGC
GGACCTTCCTTCCCGCGGCCTGCTGCCGGCTCTGCGGCCTCTTCCGCGTCTTCGCCTTCGCCCTCAGACG
AGTCGGATCTCCCTTTGGGCCGCCTCCCCGCGTCGACTTTAAGACCAATGACTTACAAGGCAGCTGTAGA
TCTTAGCCACTTTTTAAAAGAAAAGGGGGGACTGGAAGGGCTAATTCACTCCCAACGAAGACAAGATCTG
CTTTTTGCTTGTACTGGGTCTCTCTGGTTAGACCAGATCTGAGCCTGGGAGCTCTCTGGCTAACTAGGGA
ACCCACTGCTTAAGCCTCAATAAAGCTTGCCTTGAGTGCTTCAAGTAGTGTGTGCCCGTCTGTTGTGTGA
CTCTGGTAACTAGAGATCCCTCAGACCCTTTTAGTCAGTGTGGAAAATCTCTAGCAGTACGTATAGTAGT
TCATGTCATCTTATTATTCAGTATTTATAACTTGCAAAGAAATGAATATCAGAGAGTGAGAGGAACTTGT
TTATTGCAGCTTATAATGGTTACAAATAAAGCAATAGCATCACAAATTTCACAAATAAAGCATTTTTTTC
ACTGCATTCTAGTTGTGGTTTGTCCAAACTCATCAATGTATCTTATCATGTCTGGCTCTAGCTATCCCGC
CCCTAACTCCGCCCATCCCGCCCCTAACTCCGCCCAGTTCCGCCCATTCTCCGCCCCATGGCTGACTAAT
TTTTTTTATTTATGCAGAGGCCGAGGCCGCCTCGGCCTCTGAGCTATTCCAGAAGTAGTGAGGAGGCTTT
TTTGGAGGCCTAGGGACGTACCCAATTCGCCCTATAGTGAGTCGTATTACGCGCGCTCACTGGCCGTCGT
TTTACAACGTCGTGACTGGGAAAACCCTGGCGTTACCCAACTTAATCGCCTTGCAGCACATCCCCCTTTC
GCCAGCTGGCGTAATAGCGAAGAGGCCCGCACCGATCGCCCTTCCCAACAGTTGCGCAGCCTGAATGGCG
AATGGG
[124 nt withheld, positions 3367-3490]
C
[91 nt withheld, positions 3492-3582]
A
[49 nt withheld, positions 3584-3632]
CCTTTGACGTTGGAGTCCACGTTCTTT
[37 nt withheld, positions 3660-3696]
ACCCTATCTCGGTCTATTCTTTTGATTTATAAGGGATTTTGCCGATTTCGGCCTATTGGTTAAAAAATGA
GCTGATTTAACAAAAATTTAACGCGAATTTTAACAAAATATTAACGCTTACAATTTAGGTGGCACTTTTC
GGGGAAATGTGCGCGGAACCCCTATTTGTTTATTTTTCTAAATACATTCAAATATGTATCCGCTCATGAG
ACAATAACCCTGATAAATGCTTCAATAATATTGAAAAAGGAAGAGTATGAGTATTCAACATTTCCGTGTC
GCCCTTATTCCCTTTTTTGCGGCATTTTGCCTTCCTGTTTTTGCTCACCCAGAAACGCTGGTGAAAGTAA
AAGATGCTGAAGATCAGTTGGGTGCACGAGTGGGTTACATCGAACTGGATCTCAACAGCGGTAAGATCCT
TGAGAGTTTTCGCCCCGAAGAACGTTTTCCAATGATGAGCACTTTTAAAGTTCTGCTATGTGGCGCGGTA
TTATCCCGTATTGACGCCGGGCAAGAGCAACTCGGTCGCCGCATACACTATTCTCAGAATGACTTGGTTG
AGTACTCACCAGTCACAGAAAAGCATCTTACGGATGGCATGACAGTAAGAGAATTATGCAGTGCTGCCAT
AACCATGAGTGATAACACTGCGGCCAACTTACTTCTGACAACGATCGGAGGACCGAAGGAGCTAACCGCT
TTTTTGCACAACATGGGGGATCATGTAACTCGCCTTGATCGTTGGGAACCGGAGCTGAATGAAGCCATAC
CAAACGACGAGCGTGACACCACGATGCCTGTAGCAATGGCAACAACGTTGCGCAAACTATTAACTGGCGA
ACTACTTACTCTAGCTTCCCGGCAACAATTAATAGACTGGATGGAGGCGGATAAAGTTGCAGGACCACTT
CTGCGCTCGGCCCTTCCGGCTGGCTGGTTTATTGCTGATAAATCTGGAGCCGGTGAGCGTGGGTCTCGCG
GTATCATTGCAGCACTGGGGCCAGATGGTAAGCCCTCCCGTATCGTAGTTATCTACACGACGGGGAGTCA
GGCAACTATGGATGAACGAAATAGACAGATCGCTGAGATAGGTGCCTCACTGATTAAGCATTGGTAACTG
TCAGACCAAGTTTACTCATATATACTTTAGATTGATTTAAAACTTCATTTTTAATTTAAAAGGATCTAGG
TGAAGATCCTTTTTGATAATCTCATGACCAAAATCCCTTAACGTGAGTTTTCGTTCCACTGAGCGTCAGA
CCCCGTAGAAAAGATCAAAGGATCTTCTTGAGATCCTTTTTTTCTGCGCGTAATCTGCTGCTTGCAAACA
AAAAAACCACCGCTACCAGCGGTGGTTTGTTTGCCGGATCAAGAGCTACCAACTCTTTTTCCGAAGGTAA
CTGGCTTCAGCAGAGCGCAGATACCAAATACTGTTCTTCTAGTGTAGCCGTAGTTAGGCCACCACTTCAA
GAACTCTGTAGCACCGCCTACATACCTCGCTCTGCTAATCCTGTTACCAGTGGCTGCTGCCAGTGGCGAT
AAGTCGTGTCTTACCGGGTTGGACTCAAGACGATAGTTACCGGATAAGGCGCAGCGGTCGGGCTGAACGG
GGGGTTCGTGCACACAGCCCAGCTTGGAGCGAACGACCTACACCGAACTGAGATACCTACAGCGTGAGCT
ATGAGAAAGCGCCACGCTTCCCGAAGGGAGAAAGGCGGACAGGTATCCGGTAAGCGGCAGGGTCGGAACA
GGAGAGCGCACGAGGGAGCTTCCAGGGGGAAACGCCTGGTATCTTTATAGTCCTGTCGGGTTTCGCCACC
TCTGACTTGAGCGTCGATTTTTGTGATGCTCGTCAGGGGGGCGGAGCCTATGGAAAAACGCCAGCAACGC
GGCCTTTTTACGGTTCCTGGCCTTTTGCTGGCCTTTTGCTCACATGTTCTTTCCTGCGTTATCCCCTGAT
TCTGTGGATAACCGTATTACCGCCTTTGAGTGAGCTGATACCGCTCGCCGCAGCCGAACGACCGAGCGCA
GCGAGTCAGTGAGCGAGGAAGCGGAAGAGCGCCCAATACGCAAACCGCCTCTCCCCGCGCGTTGGCCGAT
TCATTAATGCAGCTGGCACGACAGGTTTCCCGACTGGAAAGCGGGCAGTGAGCGCAACGCAATTAATGTG
AGTTAGCTCACTCATTAGGCACCCCAGGCTTTACACTTTATGCTTCCGGCTCGTATGTTGTGTGGAATTG
TGAGCGGATAACAATTTCACACAGGAAACAGCTATGACCATGATTACGCCAAGCGCGCAATTAACCCTCA
CTAAAGGGAACAAAAGCTGGAGCTGCAAGCTTAATGTAGTCTTATGCAATACTCTTGTAGTCTTGCAACA
TGGTAACGATGAGTTAGCAACATGCCTTACAAGGAGAGAAAAAGCACCGTGCATGCCGATTGGTGGAAGT
AAGGTGGTACGATCGTGCCTTATTAGGAAGGCAACAGACGGGTCTGACATGGATTGGACGAACCACTGAA
TTGCCGCATTGCAGAGATATTGTATTTAAGTGCCTAGCTCGATACATAAACGGGTCTCTCTGGTTAGACC
AGATCTGAGCCTGGGAGCTCTCTGGCTAACTAGGGAACCCACTGCTTAAGCCTCAATAAAGCTTGCCTTG
AGTGCTTCAAGTAGTGTGTGCCCGTCTGTTGTGTGACTCTGGTAACTAGAGATCCCTCAGACCCTTTTAG
TCAGTGTGGAAAATCTCTAGCAGTGGCGCCCGAACAGGGACTTGAAAGCGAAAGGGAAACCAGAGGAGCT
CTCTCGACGCAGGACTCGGCTTGCTGAAGCGCGCACGGCAAGAGGCGAGGGGCGGCGACTGGTGAGTACG
CCAAAAATTTTGACTAGCGGAGGCTAGAAGGAGAGAGATGGGTGCGAGAGCGTCAGTATTAAGCGGGGGA
GAATTAGATCGCGATGGGAAAAAATTCGGTTAAGGCCAGGGGGAAAGAAAAAATATAAATTAAAACATAT
AGTATGGGCAAGCAGGGAGCTAGAACGATTCGCAGTTAATCCTGGCCTGTTAGAAACATCAGAAGGCTGT
AGACAAATACTGGGACAGCTACAACCATCCCTTCAGACAGGATCAGAAGAACTTAGATCATTATATAATA
CAGTAGCAACCCTCTATTGTGTGCATCAAAGGATAGAGATAAAAGACACCAAGGAAGCTTTAGACAAGAT
AGAGGAAGAGCAAAACAAAAGTAAGACCACCGCACAGCAAGCGGCCGCTGATCTTCAGACCTGGAGGAGG
AGATATGAGGGACAATTGGAGAAGTGAATTATATAAATATAAAGTAGTAAAAATTGAACCATTAGGAGTA
GCACCCACCAAGGCAAAGAGAAGAGTGGTGCAGAGAGAAAAAAGAGCAGTGGGAATAGGAGCTTTGTTCC
TTGGGTTCTTGGGAGCAGCAGGAAGCACTATGGGCGCAGCGTCAATGACGCTGACGGTACAGGCCAGACA
ATTATTGTCTGGTATAGTGCAGCAGCAGAACAATTTGCTGAGGGCTATTGAGGCGCAACAGCATCTGTTG
CAACTCACAGTCTGGGGCATCAAGCAGCTCCAGGCAAGAATCCTGGCTGTGGAAAGATACCTAAAGGATC
AACAGCTCCTGGGGATTTGGGGTTGCTCTGGAAAACTCATTTGCACCACTGCTGTGCCTTGGAATGCTAG
TTGGAGTAATAAATCTCTGGAACAGATTTGGAATCACACGACCTGGATGGAGTGGGACAGAGAAATTAAC
AATTACACAAGCTTAATACACTCCTTAATTGAAGAATCGCAAAACCAGCAAGAAAAGAATGAACAAGAAT
TATTGGAATTAGATAAATGGGCAAGTTTGTGGAATTGGTTTAACATAACAAATTGGCTGTGGTATATAAA
ATTATTCATAATGATAGTAGGAGGCTTGGTAGGTTTAAGAATAGTTTTTGCTGTACTTTCTATAGTGAAT
AGAGTTAGGCAGGGATATTCACCATTATCGTTTCAGACCCACCTCCCAACCCCGAGGGGACCCAGAGAGG
GCCTATTTCCCATGATTCCTTCATATTTGCATATACGATACAAGGCTGTTAGAGAGATAATTAGAATTAA
TTTGACTGTAAACACAAAGATATTAGTACAAAATACGTGACGTAGAAAGTAATAATTTCTTGGGTAGTTT
GCAGTTTTAAAATTATGTTTTAAAATGGACTATCATATGCTTACCGTAACTTGAAAGTATTTCGATTTCT
TGGCTTTATATATCTTGTGGAAAGGACGAAACACCGGCTCTGACCATCAGAAAGGGGTTTTAGAGCTAGA
AATAGCAAGTTAAAATAAGGCTAGTCCGTTATCAACTTGAAAAAGTGGCACCGAGTCGGTGCTTTTTTAA
GCTTGGCGTAACTAGATCTTGAGACAAATGGCAGTATTCATCCACAATTTTAAAAGAAAAGGGGGGATTG
GGGGGTACAGTGCAGGGGAAAGAATAGTAGACATAATAGCAACAGACATACAAACTAAAGAATTACAAAA
ACAAATTACAAAAATTCAAAATTTTCGGGTTTATTACAGGGACAGCAGAGATCCACTTTGGCGCCGGCTC
GAGGGGG
