>Addgene plasmid #78023 | PTK7 gRNA (BRDN0001147225) | depositor partial sequence | sequence record 145482 | Target Sequence
GCTCTGACCATCAGAAAGGG
