>Addgene plasmid #78023 | PTK7 gRNA (BRDN0001147225) | addgene partial sequence | sequence record 188851 | hU6-F
TAGAAAGTAATAATTTCTTGGGTAGTTTGCAGTTTTAAAATTATGTTTTAAAATGGACTATCATATGCTT
ACCGTAACTTGAAAGTATTTCGATTTCTTGGCTTTATATATCTTGTGGAAAGGACGAAACACCGGCTCTG
ACCATCAGAAAGGGGTTTTAGAGCTAGAAATAGCAAGTTAAAATAAGGCTAGTCCGTTATCAACTTGAAA
AAGTGGCACCGAGTCGGTGCTTTTTTAAGCTTGGCGTAACTAGATCTTGAGACAAATGGCAGTATTCATC
CACAATTTTAAAAGAAAAGGGGGGATTGGGGGGTACAGTGCAGGGGAAAGAATAGTAGACATAATAGCAA
CAGACATACAAACTANAGAATTACAAAAACAAATTACNAAAATTCAAAATTTTCGGGTTTATTACAGGGA
CAGCAGAGATCCACTTTGGCGCCGGCTCGAGGGGGCCCGGGTGCAAAGATGGATAAAAGCTTTAAACANA
GAGGAATCTTTGCAGCTAATGGACCTTCTAGGTCTTGAAAGGAGTGGGAATTGGCTCCGGTGCCCGTCAG
NGGGCAGAGC
